>Addgene plasmid #228805 | UNK_Dual_pGEX | addgene full sequence | sequence record 456256 | Addgene NGS Result
TTACACTTTATGCTTCCGGCTCGTATGTTGTGTGGAATTGTGAGCGGATAACAATTTCACACAGGAAACA
GCTATGACCATGATTACGGATTCACTGGCCGTCGTTTTACAACGTCGTGACTGGGAAAACCCTGGCGTTA
CCCAACTTAATCGCCTTGCAGCACATCCCCCTTTCGCCAGCTGGCGTAATAGCGAAGAGGCCCGCACCGA
TCGCCCTTCCCAACAGTTGCGCAGCCTGAATGGCGAATGGCGCTTTGCCTGGTTTCCGGCACCAGAAGCG
GTGCCGGAAAGCTGGCTGGAGTGCGATCTTCCTGAGGCCGATACTGTCGTCGTCCCCTCAAACTGGCAGA
TGCACGGTTACGATGCGCCCATCTACACCAACGTGACCTATCCCATTACGGTCAATCCGCCGTTTGTTCC
CACGGAGAATCCGACGGGTTGTTACTCGCTCACATTTAATGTTGATGAAAGCTGGCTACAGGAAGGCCAG
ACGCGAATTATTTTTGATGGCGTTGGAATTAGCTTATCGACTGCACGGTGCACCAATGCTTCTGGCGTCA
GGCAGCCATCGGAAGCTGTGGTATGGCTGTGCAGGTCGTAAATCACTGCATAATTCGTGTCGCTCAAGGC
GCACTCCCGTTCTGGATAATGTTTTTTGCGCCGACATCATAACGGTTCTGGCAAATATTCTGAAATGAGC
TGTTGACAATTAATCATCGGCTCGTATAATGTGTGGAATTGTGAGCGGATAACAATTTCACACAGGAAAC
AGTATTCATGTCCCCTATACTAGGTTATTGGAAAATTAAGGGCCTTGTGCAACCCACTCGACTTCTTTTG
GAATATCTTGAAGAAAAATATGAAGAGCATTTGTATGAGCGCGATGAAGGTGATAAATGGCGAAACAAAA
AGTTTGAATTGGGTTTGGAGTTTCCCAATCTTCCTTATTATATTGATGGTGATGTTAAATTAACACAGTC
TATGGCCATCATACGTTATATAGCTGACAAGCACAACATGTTGGGTGGTTGTCCAAAAGAGCGTGCAGAG
ATTTCAATGCTTGAAGGAGCGGTTTTGGATATTAGATACGGTGTTTCGAGAATTGCATATAGTAAAGACT
TTGAAACTCTCAAAGTTGATTTTCTTAGCAAGCTACCTGAAATGCTGAAAATGTTCGAAGATCGTTTATG
TCATAAAACATATTTAAATGGTGATCATGTAACCCATCCTGACTTCATGTTGTATGACGCTCTTGATGTT
GTTTTATACATGGACCCAATGTGCCTGGATGCGTTCCCAAAATTAGTTTGTTTTAAAAAACGTATTGAAG
CTATCCCACAAATTGATAAGTACTTGAAATCCAGCAAGTATATAGCATGGCCTTTGCAGGGCTGGCAAGC
CACGTTTGGTGGTGGCGACCATCCTCCAAAATCGGATCTGGAAGTTCTGTTCCAGGGGCCCCTGGGATTA
ATGGACGAAAAAACCACCGGTTGGCGTGGTGGTCACGTTGTTGAAGGTCTGGCTGGTGAACTGGAACAGC
TGCGTGCTCGTCTGGAACACCACCCGCAGGGTCAGCGTGAACCGGGATCCCCTCGGTGGCAAGAGACTGC
TTATGTGCTGGGGAACTATAAGACGGAGCCTTGCAAGAAGCCCCCGCGGCTGTGCCGCCAAGGCTATGCC
TGTCCCTACTACCACAACAGCAAGGACCGGCGGCGGAGCCCCCGGAAGCACAAATACAGGTCGTCTCCAT
GTCCAAACGTCAAGCACGGGGATGAGTGGGGAGACCCTGGCAAGTGTGAGAACGGAGACGCCTGCCAGTA
CTGCCACACCCGCACCGAGCAGCAGTTCCACCCCGAGATCTACAAGTCCACCAAGTGCAACGACATGCAG
CAGTCGGGCAGCTGTCCCCGAGGACCCTTCTGCGCCTTTGCCCACGTAGAACAGCCACCCCTGAGTGACG
ACCTGCAGCCTTCCTCAGCTGTGTCCGGCCAGACCACGGTAGAGGGGAGCATAGAGGGCCAGTCGGCTGG
GGCTGCGAGCCATGCCATGATAGAAAAGATCCTCAGCGAGGAGCCTCGGTGGCAAGAGACTGCTTATGTG
CTGGGGAACTATAAGACGGAGCCTTGCAAGAAGCCCCCGCGGCTGTGCCGCCAAGGCTATGCCTGTCCCT
ACTACCACAACAGCAAGGACCGGCGGCGGAGCCCCCGGAAGCACAAATACAGGTCGTCTCCATGTCCAAA
CGTCAAGCACGGGGATGAGTGGGGAGACCCTGGCAAGTGTGAGAACGGAGACGCCTGCCAGTACTGCCAC
ACCCGCACCGAGCAGCAGTTCCACCCCGAGATCTACAAGTCCACCAAGTGCAACGACATGCAGCAGTCGG
GCAGCTGTCCCCGAGGACCCTTCTGCGCCTTTGCCCACGTAGAACAGCCACCCCTGAGTGACGACCTGCA
GCCTTCCTCAGCTGTGTCCAGCCCCACCCAGCCGGGTCCTGTCCTGTACATGCCATCTGCCGCCGGAGAC
TCGGTGCCTGTGAGCTGAGCGGCCGCATCGTGACTGACTGACGATCTGCCTCGCGCGTTTCGGTGATGAC
GGTGAAAACCTCTGACACATGCAGCTCCCGGAGACGGTCACAGCTTGTCTGTAAGCGGATGCCGGGAGCA
GACAAGCCCGTCAGGGCGCGTCAGCGGGTGTTGGCGGGTGTCGGGGCGCAGCCATGACCCAGTCACGTAG
CGATAGCGGAGTGTATAATTCTTGAAGACGAAAGGGCCTCGTGATACGCCTATTTTTATAGGTTAATGTC
ATGATAATAATGGTTTCTTAGACGTCAGGTGGCACTTTTCGGGGAAATGTGCGCGGAACCCCTATTTGTT
TATTTTTCTAAATACATTCAAATATGTATCCGCTCATGAGACAATAACCCTGATAAATGCTTCAATAATA
TTGAAAAAGGAAGAGTATGAGTATTCAACATTTCCGTGTCGCCCTTATTCCCTTTTTTGCGGCATTTTGC
CTTCCTGTTTTTGCTCACCCAGAAACGCTGGTGAAAGTAAAAGATGCTGAAGATCAGTTGGGTGCACGAG
TGGGTTACATCGAACTGGATCTCAACAGCGGTAAGATCCTTGAGAGTTTTCGCCCCGAAGAACGTTTTCC
AATGATGAGCACTTTTAAAGTTCTGCTATGTGGCGCGGTATTATCCCGTGTTGACGCCGGGCAAGAGCAA
CTCGGTCGCCGCATACACTATTCTCAGAATGACTTGGTTGAGTACTCACCAGTCACAGAAAAGCATCTTA
CGGATGGCATGACAGTAAGAGAATTATGCAGTGCTGCCATAACCATGAGTGATAACACTGCGGCCAACTT
ACTTCTGACAACGATCGGAGGACCGAAGGAGCTAACCGCTTTTTTGCACAACATGGGGGATCATGTAACT
CGCCTTGATCGTTGGGAACCGGAGCTGAATGAAGCCATACCAAACGACGAGCGTGACACCACGATGCCTG
CAGCAATGGCAACAACGTTGCGCAAACTATTAACTGGCGAACTACTTACTCTAGCTTCCCGGCAACAATT
AATAGACTGGATGGAGGCGGATAAAGTTGCAGGACCACTTCTGCGCTCGGCCCTTCCGGCTGGCTGGTTT
ATTGCTGATAAATCTGGAGCCGGTGAGCGTGGGTCTCGCGGTATCATTGCAGCACTGGGGCCAGATGGTA
AGCCCTCCCGTATCGTAGTTATCTACACGACGGGGAGTCAGGCAACTATGGATGAACGAAATAGACAGAT
CGCTGAGATAGGTGCCTCACTGATTAAGCATTGGTAACTGTCAGACCAAGTTTACTCATATATACTTTAG
ATTGATTTAAAACTTCATTTTTAATTTAAAAGGATCTAGGTGAAGATCCTTTTTGATAATCTCATGACCA
AAATCCCTTAACGTGAGTTTTCGTTCCACTGAGCGTCAGACCCCGTAGAAAAGATCAAAGGATCTTCTTG
AGATCCTTTTTTTCTGCGCGTAATCTGCTGCTTGCAAACAAAAAAACCACCGCTACCAGCGGTGGTTTGT
TTGCCGGATCAAGAGCTACCAACTCTTTTTCCGAAGGTAACTGGCTTCAGCAGAGCGCAGATACCAAATA
CTGTCCTTCTAGTGTAGCCGTAGTTAGGCCACCACTTCAAGAACTCTGTAGCACCGCCTACATACCTCGC
TCTGCTAATCCTGTTACCAGTGGCTGCTGCCAGTGGCGATAAGTCGTGTCTTACCGGGTTGGACTCAAGA
CGATAGTTACCGGATAAGGCGCAGCGGTCGGGCTGAACGGGGGGTTCGTGCACACAGCCCAGCTTGGAGC
GAACGACCTACACCGAACTGAGATACCTACAGCGTGAGCTATGAGAAAGCGCCACGCTTCCCGAAGGGAG
AAAGGCGGACAGGTATCCGGTAAGCGGCAGGGTCGGAACAGGAGAGCGCACGAGGGAGCTTCCAGGGGGA
AACGCCTGGTATCTTTATAGTCCTGTCGGGTTTCGCCACCTCTGACTTGAGCGTCGATTTTTGTGATGCT
CGTCAGGGGGGCGGAGCCTATGGAAAAACGCCAGCAACGCGGCCTTTTTACGGTTCCTGGCCTTTTGCTG
GCCTTTTGCTCACATGTTCTTTCCTGCGTTATCCCCTGATTCTGTGGATAACCGTATTACCGCCTTTGAG
TGAGCTGATACCGCTCGCCGCAGCCGAACGACCGAGCGCAGCGAGTCAGTGAGCGAGGAAGCGGAAGAGC
GCCTGATGCGGTATTTTCTCCTTACGCATCTGTGCGGTATTTCACACCGCATAAATTCCGACACCATCGA
ATGGCGCAAAACCTTTCGCGGTATGGCATGATAGCGCCCGGAAGAGAGTCAATTCAGGGTGGTGAATGTG
AAACCAGTAACGTTATACGATGTCGCAGAGTATGCCGGTGTCTCTTATCAGACCGTTTCCCGCGTGGTGA
ACCAGGCCAGCCACGTTTCTGCGAAAACGCGGGAAAAAGTGGAAGCGGCGATGGCGGAGCTGAATTACAT
TCCCAACCGCGTGGCACAACAACTGGCGGGCAAACAGTCGTTGCTGATTGGCGTTGCCACCTCCAGTCTG
GCCCTGCACGCGCCGTCGCAAATTGTCGCGGCGATTAAATCTCGCGCCGATCAACTGGGTGCCAGCGTGG
TGGTGTCGATGGTAGAACGAAGCGGCGTCGAAGCCTGTAAAGCGGCGGTGCACAATCTTCTCGCGCAACG
CGTCAGTGGGCTGATCATTAACTATCCGCTGGATGACCAGGATGCCATTGCTGTGGAAGCTGCCTGCACT
AATGTTCCGGCGTTATTTCTTGATGTCTCTGACCAGACACCCATCAACAGTATTATTTTCTCCCATGAAG
ACGGTACGCGACTGGGCGTGGAGCATCTGGTCGCATTGGGTCACCAGCAAATCGCGCTGTTAGCGGGCCC
ATTAAGTTCTGTCTCGGCGCGTCTGCGTCTGGCTGGCTGGCATAAATATCTCACTCGCAATCAAATTCAG
CCGATAGCGGAACGGGAAGGCGACTGGAGTGCCATGTCCGGTTTTCAACAAACCATGCAAATGCTGAATG
AGGGCATCGTTCCCACTGCGATGCTGGTTGCCAACGATCAGATGGCGCTGGGCGCAATGCGCGCCATTAC
CGAGTCCGGGCTGCGCGTTGGTGCGGATATCTCGGTAGTGGGATACGACGATACCGAAGACAGCTCATGT
TATATCCCGCCGTTAACCACCATCAAACAGGATTTTCGCCTGCTGGGGCAAACCAGCGTGGACCGCTTGC
TGCAACTCTCTCAGGGCCAGGCGGTGAAGGGCAATCAGCTGTTGCCCGTCTCACTGGTGAAAAGAAAAAC
CACGCTAGCGCCCAATACGCAAACCGCCTCTCCCCGCGCGTTGGCCGATTCATTAATGCAGCTGGCACGA
CAGGTTTCCCGACTGGAAAGCGGGCAGTGAGCGCAACGCAATTAATGTAAGTTAGCTCACTCATTAGGCA
CCCCAGGCT
Features (pLannotate 1.2.2; 17 found; start..end, strand, type, name):
     38..54      +  protein_bind   lac operator: The lac repressor binds to the lac operator to inhibit transcription in E. coli. This inhibition can be relieved by adding lactose or isopropyl-β-D-thiogalactopyranoside (IPTG). lac repressor encoded by lacI
     74..247     +  CDS            lacZα: LacZα fragment of β-galactosidase; lacZ fragment
    511..627     -  CDS            yciV (fragment): RNAAM_ECOLI - Also known as trpH From Escherichia coli (strain K12).
    703..731     +  promoter       tac promoter: strong E. coli promoter; hybrid between the trp and lac UV5 promoters
    739..755     +  protein_bind   lac operator: The lac repressor binds to the lac operator to inhibit transcription in E. coli. This inhibition can be relieved by adding lactose or isopropyl-β-D-thiogalactopyranoside (IPTG). lac repressor encoded by lacI
    778..1431    +  CDS            GST26_SCHJA: Experimental evidence at protein level: Swiss-Prot protein existence level 1. GST isoenzymes appear to play a central role in the parasite detoxification system. Other functions are also suspected including a role in increasing the solubility of haematin in the parasite gut. From Schistosoma japonicum (Blood fluke).
   1573..2535    +  CDS            UNK (fragment): UNK_HUMAN - Also known as KIAA1753, ZC3H5, ZC3HDC5. Experimental evidence at protein level: Swiss-Prot protein existence level 1. Sequence-specific RNA-binding protein which plays an important role in the establishment and maintenance of the early morphology of cortical neurons during embryonic development. Acts as a translation repressor and controls a translationally regulated cell morphology program to ensure proper structuring of the nervous system. Translational control depends on recognition of its binding element within target mRNAs which consists of a mandatory UAG trimer upstream of a
   2566..2605    +  CDS            rop (fragment): Rop protein, which maintains plasmids at low copy number; rop
   2707..2747    +  misc_feature   bom (fragment): basis of mobility region from pBR322
   2852..2956    +  promoter       AmpR promoter: bla
   2957..3817    +  CDS            AmpR: β-lactamase; bla; confers resistance to ampicillin, carbenicillin, and related antibiotics
   3988..4576    +  rep_origin     ori: high-copy-number ColE1/pMB1/pBR322/pUC origin of replication
   4762..4813    -  misc_feature   bom (fragment): basis of mobility region from pBR322
   4820..4897    +  promoter       lacI promoter: lacI
   4898..5980    +  CDS            lacI: lac repressor; lacI; The lac repressor binds to the lac operator to inhibit transcription in E. coli. This inhibition can be relieved by adding lactose or isopropyl-β-D-thiogalactopyranoside (IPTG).
   5993..6014    +  protein_bind   CAP binding site: CAP binding activates transcription in the presence of cAMP. E. coli catabolite activator protein
   6029..30      +  promoter       lac promoter (across the origin): promoter for the E. coli lac operon
