[The description below was written by a language model from this plasmid's Addgene catalogue record and pLannotate feature annotations shown in this document.]
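Description:
UNK_Dual_pGEX is a bacterial expression plasmid built on the pGEX-6P-1 backbone (about 6.0 kb in total) for producing a recombinant fragment of the human RNA-binding protein Unkempt (UNK) in E. coli. It replicates from a ColE1/pMB1-type origin and is selected with ampicillin through the bla (AmpR) gene. The backbone also carries lacI under its own promoter, so the plasmid supplies the lac repressor needed to keep expression off until induction. Short rop, bom, lacZα and lac promoter remnants in the annotation are backbone residues rather than functional parts of the payload.

The expression cassette is driven by the strong hybrid tac promoter with an adjacent lac operator, giving IPTG-inducible transcription. The open reading frame begins with Schistosoma japonicum glutathione S-transferase (GST), followed by a gap of roughly 140 bp before the UNK coding region. The catalogue lists an SBP (streptavidin-binding peptide) tag N-terminal to the insert, which would fall in this interval, although the feature table does not annotate it. The insert, cloned between BamHI and NotI sites that remain intact, is described as "Unkempt Zinc Fingers 4-6 x2" (UNK Dual), which indicates a tandem duplication of the zinc finger 4–6 cluster.

The GST and SBP tags together form the dual-affinity tag named in the stated purpose, allowing purification or capture of the protein on two independent resins. The associated work concerns RNA selectivity mediated by tandem RNA-binding domains, so the purified protein is presumably used for in vitro RNA-binding studies, though the record gives no assay details.
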