Addgene plasmid #228805: UNK_Dual_pGEX
Purpose: Recombinant expression of UNK Dual with dual-affinity tag
Depositing lab: Daniel Dominguez. Depositing organization: University of North Carolina at Chapel Hill. Publication: Dissecting RNA selectivity mediated by tandem RNA-binding domains. Harris SE, Hu Y, Bridges K, Cavazos FF Jr, Martyr JG, Guzman BB, Murn J, Aleman MM, Dominguez D. J Biol Chem. 2025 May;301(5):108435. doi: 10.1016/j.jbc.2025.108435. Epub 2025 Mar 20. PubMed 40120682.
Backbone
  Vector backbone: pGEX-6P-1
  Backbone size w/o insert (bp): 5084
  Total vector size (bp): 6029
  Vector type: Bacterial Expression
Growth in bacteria
  Bacterial resistance: Ampicillin, 100 μg/mL
  Growth temperature: 37°C
  Growth strain: DH5alpha
  Copy number: Unknown
Gene/Insert
  Gene/Insert name: Unkempt Zinc Fingers 4-6 x2 (alt name: UNK Dual)
  Species: H. sapiens (human)
  Insert size (bp): 948
  GenBank ID: NM_001080419.2
  Entrez Gene: UNK (a.k.a. UNKEMPT, ZC3H5, ZC3HDC5)
  Tag / fusion protein: GST (N terminal on insert); SBP (N terminal on insert)
  Cloning method: Restriction Enzyme; 5′ cloning site BamHI (not destroyed); 3′ cloning site NotI (not destroyed)
  Sequencing primers: 5′ GGGCTGGCAAGCCACGTTTGGTG; 3′ CCGGGAGCTGCATGTGTCAGAGG
Terms and licenses: Academic/Nonprofit Terms; Industry Terms: Not Available to Industry
Depositor comments: Please visit https://doi.org/10.1101/2024.10.17.618930 for bioRxiv preprint.
How to cite: UNK_Dual_pGEX was a gift from Daniel Dominguez (Addgene plasmid # 228805 ; http://n2t.net/addgene:228805 ; RRID:Addgene_228805)
